Addgene plasmid #196787: pGG-PIP49
Purpose: Contains PLP1 promoter
Depositing lab: Marc Somssich. Depositing organization: University of Melbourne. Publication: Resolving spatially distinct phytohormone response zones in Arabidopsis thaliana roots colonized by Fusarium oxysporum. Calabria J, Wang L, Rast-Somssich MI, Chen HW, Watt M, Persson S, Andersen TG, Idnurm A, Somssich M. J Exp Bot. 2025 Jan 17:erae516. doi: 10.1093/jxb/erae516. PubMed 39823275.
Backbone
  Vector backbone: pGGA000
  Total vector size (bp): 5176
  Vector type: GreenGate (GG) Entry Vector
Growth in bacteria
  Bacterial resistance: Ampicillin, 100 μg/mL
  Growth temperature: 37°C
  Growth strain: DH5alpha
  Copy number: High Copy
Gene/Insert
  Gene/Insert name: PATATIN-LIKE PROTEIN 1 (alt names: PLP1; AT4G37070)
  Species: A. thaliana (mustard weed)
  Insert size (bp): 2490
  Entrez Gene: PLP1 (a.k.a. AT4G37070, AP22.83, AP22_83, AtPLAIVA, PLA IVA, phospholipase A IVA)
Terms and licenses: Academic/Nonprofit Terms; Industry Terms: Not Available to Industry
Depositor comments: Please visit https://doi.org/10.1101/2022.12.20.521292 for bioRxiv preprint.
How to cite: pGG-PIP49 was a gift from Marc Somssich (Addgene plasmid # 196787 ; http://n2t.net/addgene:196787 ; RRID:Addgene_196787)
