[The description below was written by a language model from this plasmid's Addgene catalogue record and pLannotate feature annotations shown in this document.]
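Description:
pGG-PIP49 is a GreenGate entry vector built on the pGGA000 backbone, the module position that in the GreenGate Golden Gate cloning system is reserved for plant promoters. It is a 5,176 bp high-copy plasmid propagated in E. coli, carrying a ColE1/pUC-type origin of replication and a β-lactamase gene under its native bla promoter for ampicillin selection. The remaining annotated features are backbone remnants typical of a pUC-derived cloning vector: a lacI fragment, CAP binding site, lac promoter and operator, a lacZα fragment, partial bom and rop sequences, and SP6 and T7 phage promoters that flank the cloning position.

The payload is a 2,490 bp fragment described as the promoter of Arabidopsis thaliana PATATIN-LIKE PROTEIN 1 (PLP1, AT4G37070, also known as phospholipase A IVA). The automated feature table does not annotate this plant sequence, but the unannotated stretch between the SP6 and T7 promoters is about the right size to hold it. The record does not describe the flanking type IIS restriction sites or overhangs, although in GreenGate entry modules these normally allow the fragment to be released and assembled in a defined order with other modules.

On its own the plasmid has no plant expression function. It serves as a promoter donor to be combined with coding sequence, tag, terminator and plant resistance modules in a destination vector for plant transformation. The associated publication concerns spatially distinct phytohormone response zones in Arabidopsis roots colonised by Fusarium oxysporum, which suggests the PLP1 promoter was used to build a transcriptional reporter, though the record itself states only that the plasmid contains this promoter.
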