Features (pLannotate 1.2.2; 12 found; start..end, strand, type, name):
     96..200     +  promoter       AmpR promoter: bla
    201..1061    +  CDS            AmpR: β-lactamase; bla; confers resistance to ampicillin, carbenicillin, and related antibiotics
   1232..1820    +  rep_origin     ori: high-copy-number ColE1/pMB1/pBR322/pUC origin of replication
   2003..2095    +  CDS            lacI (fragment): lac repressor; lacI; The lac repressor binds to the lac operator to inhibit transcription in E. coli. This inhibition can be relieved by adding lactose or isopropyl-β-D-thiogalactopyranoside (IPTG).
   2108..2129    +  protein_bind   CAP binding site: CAP binding activates transcription in the presence of cAMP. E. coli catabolite activator protein
   2144..2174    +  promoter       lac promoter: promoter for the E. coli lac operon
   2182..2198    +  protein_bind   lac operator: The lac repressor binds to the lac operator to inhibit transcription in E. coli. This inhibition can be relieved by adding lactose or isopropyl-β-D-thiogalactopyranoside (IPTG). lac repressor encoded by lacI
   2212..2230    +  promoter       SP6 promoter: promoter for bacteriophage SP6 RNA polymerase
   4763..4781    -  promoter       T7 promoter: promoter for bacteriophage T7 RNA polymerase
   4783..4935    +  CDS            lacZα (fragment): LacZα fragment of β-galactosidase; lacZ fragment
   4941..5040    -  misc_feature   bom (fragment): basis of mobility region from pBR322
   5142..1       -  CDS            rop (fragment) (across the origin): Rop protein, which maintains plasmids at low copy number; rop
>Addgene plasmid #196787 | pGG-PIP49 | addgene full sequence | sequence record 394848 | Addgene NGS Result
GACGAAAGGGCCTCGTGATACGCCTATTTTTATAGGTTAATGTCATGATAATAATGGTTTCTTAGACGTC
AGGTGGCACTTTTCGGGGAAATGTGCGCGGAACCCCTATTTGTTTATTTTTCTAAATACATTCAAATATG
TATCCGCTCATGAGACAATAACCCTGATAAATGCTTCAATAATATTGAAAAAGGAAGAGTATGAGTATTC
AACATTTCCGTGTCGCCCTTATTCCCTTTTTTGCGGCATTTTGCCTTCCTGTTTTTGCTCACCCAGAAAC
GCTGGTGAAAGTAAAAGATGCTGAAGATCAGTTGGGTGCACGAGTGGGTTACATCGAACTGGATCTCAAC
AGCGGTAAGATCCTTGAGAGTTTTCGCCCCGAAGAACGTTTTCCAATGATGAGCACTTTTAAAGTTCTGC
TATGTGGCGCGGTATTATCCCGTATTGACGCCGGGCAAGAGCAACTCGGTCGCCGCATACACTATTCTCA
GAATGACTTGGTTGAGTACTCACCAGTCACAGAAAAGCATCTTACGGATGGCATGACAGTAAGAGAATTA
TGCAGTGCTGCCATAACCATGAGTGATAACACTGCGGCCAACTTACTTCTGACAACGATCGGAGGACCGA
AGGAGCTAACCGCTTTTTTGCACAACATGGGGGATCATGTAACTCGCCTTGATCGTTGGGAACCGGAGCT
GAATGAAGCCATACCAAACGACGAGCGTGACACCACGATGCCTGTAGCAATGGCAACAACGTTGCGCAAA
CTATTAACTGGCGAACTACTTACTCTAGCTTCCCGGCAACAATTAATAGACTGGATGGAGGCGGATAAAG
TTGCAGGACCACTTCTGCGCTCGGCCCTTCCGGCTGGCTGGTTTATTGCTGATAAATCTGGAGCCGGTGA
GCGTGGCTCTCGAGGTATCATTGCAGCACTGGGGCCAGATGGTAAGCCCTCCCGTATCGTAGTTATCTAC
ACGACGGGGAGTCAGGCAACTATGGATGAACGAAATAGACAGATCGCTGAGATAGGTGCCTCACTGATTA
AGCATTGGTAACTGTCAGACCAAGTTTACTCATATATACTTTAGATTGATTTAAAACTTCATTTTTAATT
TAAAAGGATCTAGGTGAAGATCCTTTTTGATAATCTCATGACCAAAATCCCTTAACGTGAGTTTTCGTTC
CACTGAGCGTCAGACCCCGTAGAAAAGATCAAAGGATCTTCTTGAGATCCTTTTTTTCTGCGCGTAATCT
GCTGCTTGCAAACAAAAAAACCACCGCTACCAGCGGTGGTTTGTTTGCCGGATCAAGAGCTACCAACTCT
TTTTCCGAAGGTAACTGGCTTCAGCAGAGCGCAGATACCAAATACTGTTCTTCTAGTGTAGCCGTAGTTA
GGCCACCACTTCAAGAACTCTGTAGCACCGCCTACATACCTCGCTCTGCTAATCCTGTTACCAGTGGCTG
CTGCCAGTGGCGATAAGTCGTGTCTTACCGGGTTGGACTCAAGACGATAGTTACCGGATAAGGCGCAGCG
GTCGGGCTGAACGGGGGGTTCGTGCACACAGCCCAGCTTGGAGCGAACGACCTACACCGAACTGAGATAC
CTACAGCGTGAGCTATGAGAAAGCGCCACGCTTCCCGAAGGGAGAAAGGCGGACAGGTATCCGGTAAGCG
GCAGGGTCGGAACAGGAGAGCGCACGAGGGAGCTTCCAGGGGGAAACGCCTGGTATCTTTATAGTCCTGT
CGGGTTTCGCCACCTCTGACTTGAGCGTCGATTTTTGTGATGCTCGTCAGGGGGGCGGAGCCTATGGAAA
AACGCCAGCAACGCGGCCTTTTTACGGTTCCTGGCCTTTTGCTGGCCTTTTGCTCACATGTTCTTTCCTG
CGTTATCCCCTGATTCTGTGGATAACCGTATTACCGCCTTTGAGTGAGCTGATACCGCTCGCCGCAGCCG
AACGACCGAGCGCAGCGAGTCAGTGAGCGAGGAAGCGGAAGAGCGCCCAATACGCAAACCGCCTCTCCCC
GCGCGTTGGCCGATTCATTAATGCAGCTGGCACGACAGGTTTCCCGACTGGAAAGCGGGCAGTGAGCGCA
ACGCAATTAATGTGAGTTAGCTCACTCATTAGGCACCCCAGGCTTTACACTTTATGCTTCCGGCTCGTAT
GTTGTGTGGAATTGTGAGCGGATAACAATTTCACACGAGCTATTTAGGTGACACTATAGAAGTGAAGCTT
GGTCTCAACCTCTGATCATCTAGCCTCTTCCCATCACATGCCATTAATGGACCTATGCGGTGCTGATAGT
AACGTATAACCATGACGACGTCTGAGACTCAGAGGATCTTACTCTAACATAATTAAAAACATAAACTTGC
ACTAGTGAATTTGTAATTTCATATAAGGAAACATTTTGGAGCAATAAACATTATATCCTTTTTTCCTTTC
CCTGTATATTGCCACATTTATGCACATAAAATCAGCTCATATCCATCGATCGGTCCCCAATTTTTCAATG
ATTAGTCAATTTTTTCTTCCTTTTGATAACCGCTGTGGTCCAATAAGACAAGTGAATAGGGTCCATTTAG
GGCTAGCGTACGTGGTACATCGCATGTTCACTATCACTTATGAGCGCATGCAAGTGAAATTACATGTCAA
AAAACCTTACGCTATATATAAGTGTATATGGTATCTGTCAACATTACTATACAAAACAAATCTTTTATTT
TTATTGATCACATATTTTGTCAAAAAGTATTTGTTTTGTATCATTAGGCCCAAAGAATGTTTTTGTGTCA
GTTTTCTTTTCCTAATAAAACAGAAGAAATAAACAATAAGATTCAACTTTTCACAGTTAATACAGTATTT
GTAAAAATTCTGAACAACAGATTTTCAAAACTACGACATTTAAAATTAGAACGAAGATTAACACGCATTA
GTGAGTATCAAACGAATTCAAAAACTTATGTAAATATACCAAGAATATGTAATTATAATTAACTAAACAT
TTTTAATTTTTAAATTAAAATGTTAAATTTCAATGCTATTTAGAACATTTTGGTTATGATTATTAAAATC
GTGACACGATGGATAGTAACTAAATGAAAGAACAAATAGGTTGAAAGCTATTGGGAAATAAATAAATGAA
CGGTTTATAGTAACATCTTTATCATAAAGCTGGACTGTCTCGTTGTGATATAAAACAACGAAGATAAGTA
AGGAGATTTAGTACTGTTGTCATTCGCCAACGTCAACTTCACTAATGATCACTAGTCCTTTTAGTTTTTA
GAGAGTTTCCATCAGAATTTGCAAACGTAATTACAAATATTGGGCCTTAATTTGAAACCTACATAGAGGG
CCGAGTATTTGATGAAGCCCAATCGTCTAAAGTCGAAAAACATGTAAATAGTCAACACACAGTGAAAATA
TAAACATATGTAAATACGTTTGTGATCCAAATTAAATTACGATGATAAGATGGAACAACAGAAGCTAACC
CTGAGATCATCTTCTATGACAGGTGTTACTTAGAACTAGTCTGGATAGGGAGGGAGATATGTGTCCTAGA
AACTTCAAATAATTCAAACTCTATTATCAAAAAAAGTCAGAAATAAATATAGTCTTGAATCAGTTATGCA
GATCTCGTTTGTTATGTTTTTGGACAGTCGACGAAAGAACTCCTAGTTAATTAATATTATCTATTACAAT
ATATTCTCGCAAAATTAAGCTTATATGTGACAGCTAGAGCTCAGCGTTGATATTGCCTCCACACTTACAT
TATATAATTCTAACGGGAATTATATACATAAACTATAATCATGATTAGCACGAAATGTACGAAGAAAAGT
CTGACCAATTAGTTTTATCCTACACGTGAAGACTTGAAGTTGATATGTATTACCAATATATCATCAAATT
ATTGATATAATAATAAGTTGTTGTTTGGTCGAGAAAGCGTGCTTGCATGCTATAATGCTAATTCATATTT
AAATGCTTTGTTGCTTTGATTCGCTAATTAACCCAAAATTTTGAAAATGACTCAAAACAAACATACAGTT
TTTACATATACTATTCTGTTGATCGTGCATGCAGAGATACCACAGTTTTTCTGAAAACTTCAATATTCCG
CTGACAAAACTAATATTTCACGTGTTAGTTTTTAGTTTTTTACTAATTAAGACACTAGACTAACTGATTC
CTACTAATAGGTTTTCTAATGTAAACAACATAAGAGACTCTAGCTAGAAAAGAGAGGAAAAACAATAAAA
GCAAATCTTGAGATCTTCTCAGTCAATTGACAGATGTCTTTAGAACAAGTCTAAATAGTGGATTGAGAAG
GGAAATGTGTCACAGCAAATCCAAAAAATCCAAACTCATCAGTTTTTGAAACTTTTGGACGCAAAACTCG
CTTGGCTGTGTTATTCATTATTTCAAAGTCCACGAAAGAAAATAATTGTCTCGTAAATTAATTAATTAAG
CTTATGACAGCTCAAGGTCGACGACATAATTGATTTTGTTCCTTACTATAAATTATCTATTCAAAGGAAA
ATATATACTAGCTATATATATAATCCTTATTCGTACGAAATGTATGAAGAAAAGTCTAACCAAATATTTT
TTTCGTTTTTTTAATTAAATCTATACGAAATTGTGCATTTATATATCTTGACCTCTATATCCAAAACTTT
ACCAAAATCTCGATTTATAATCTTAACTCAAAAGAAGATCGATCAACTATTAACATGAGACCGAATTCTC
GCCCTATAGTGAGTCGTATTACCTGGCCGTCGTTTTACAACGTCGTGACTGGGAAAACCCTGGCGTTACC
CAACTTAATCGCCTTGCAGCACATCCCCCTTTCGCCAGCTGGCGTAATAGCGAAGAGGCCCGCACCGATC
GCCCTTCCCAACAGTTGCGCAGCCTGAATGGCGAATGGCGCCTGATGCGGTATTTTCTCCTTACGCATCT
GTGCGGTATTTCACACCGCATATGGTGCACTCTCAGTACAATCTGCTCTGATGCCGCATAGTTAAGCCAG
CCCCGACACCCGCCAACACCCGCTGACGCGCCCTGACGGGCTTGTCTGCTCCCGGCATCCGCTTACAGAC
AAGCTGTGACCGTCTCCGGGAGCTGCATGTGTCAGAGGTTTTCACCGTCATCACCGAAACGCGCGA
